Addgene plasmid #63744: pDONR221 Drs1
Purpose: yeast ORF Drs1 in the Gateway entry vector pDONR221
Depositing lab: Susan Baserga. Depositing organization: Yale University. Publication: A protein interaction map of the LSU processome. McCann KL, Charette JM, Vincent NG, Baserga SJ. Genes Dev. 2015 Apr 15;29(8):862-75. doi: 10.1101/gad.256370.114. Epub 2015 Apr 15. PubMed 25877921.
Backbone
  Vector backbone: pDONR221
  Backbone manufacturer: Invitrogen
  Backbone size w/o insert (bp): 4762
  Total vector size (bp): 4791
  Vector type: Gateway Donor vector
Growth in bacteria
  Bacterial resistance: Kanamycin, 50 μg/mL
  Growth temperature: 37°C
  Growth strain: DH5alpha
  Copy number: Unknown
Gene/Insert
  Gene/Insert name: Drs1 (alt name: YLL008W)
  Species: S. cerevisiae (budding yeast)
  Insert size (bp): 2256
  Cloning method: Gateway Cloning
  Sequencing primers: 5′ M13F; 3′ M13R
Terms and licenses: Academic/Nonprofit Terms; Industry Terms: Not Available to Industry
How to cite: pDONR221 Drs1 was a gift from Susan Baserga (Addgene plasmid # 63744 ; http://n2t.net/addgene:63744 ; RRID:Addgene_63744)
