[The description below was written by a language model from this plasmid's Addgene catalogue record and pLannotate feature annotations shown in this document.]
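Description:
pDONR221 Drs1 is a Gateway entry clone carrying the Saccharomyces cerevisiae open reading frame DRS1 (systematic name YLL008W) in the pDONR221 backbone. It is a bacterial cloning and shuttle intermediate rather than an expression vector. It is propagated in E. coli through a high-copy ColE1/pUC-type origin and selected with kanamycin via an aminoglycoside phosphotransferase (KanR) gene. The catalogue lists a total size of 4,791 bp, whereas the annotated depositor sequence is 4,806 nt, a small discrepancy that the record does not explain.

The 2,256 bp DRS1 coding sequence, which encodes an ATP-binding RNA helicase involved in ribosome assembly, sits between attL1 and attL2 sites. These sites show that the ORF has already been recombined into the donor vector, so the plasmid is ready for an LR Clonase reaction that transfers the insert directionally into any attR-containing destination vector. No promoter is positioned to drive the ORF in yeast, and no epitope tags or reporters are annotated; expression context and fusions would be supplied by the chosen destination vector. Upstream of the cassette, rrnB T1 and T2 terminators insulate the insert from read-through transcription in bacteria. A T7 promoter lies just beyond attL2 in reverse orientation, and short lacI and lacZα fragments are backbone remnants. M13 forward and reverse primer sites flank the insert for sequence verification.

The plasmid was deposited with a study mapping protein interactions in the large-subunit (LSU) processome. This suggests its role as a source clone for moving DRS1 into downstream assay vectors, although the record does not name those vectors.
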