Features (pLannotate 1.2.2; 10 found; start..end, strand, type, name):
    121..213     +  CDS            lacI (fragment): lac repressor; lacI; The lac repressor binds to the lac operator to inhibit transcription in E. coli. This inhibition can be relieved by adding lactose or isopropyl-β-D-thiogalactopyranoside (IPTG).
    268..295     -  terminator     rrnB T2 terminator: transcription terminator T2 from the E. coli rrnB gene
    427..470     +  terminator     rrnB T1 terminator: Escherichia coli rrnB; transcription terminator T1 from the E. coli rrnB gene
    517..553     -  CDS            lacZα (fragment): LacZα fragment of β-galactosidase; lacZ fragment
    569..668     +  protein_bind   attL1: mutant version of attL; recombination site for the Gateway® LR reaction LR Clonase™
    674..2929    +  CDS            DRS1: DRS1_YEAST - Experimental evidence at protein level: Swiss-Prot protein existence level 1. ATP-binding RNA helicase involved in ribosome assembly. From Saccharomyces cerevisiae (strain ATCC 204508 / S288c) (Baker's yeast).
   2931..3030    -  protein_bind   attL2: mutant version of attL; recombination site for the Gateway® LR reaction LR Clonase™
   3048..3066    -  promoter       T7 promoter: promoter for bacteriophage T7 RNA polymerase
   3200..4009    +  CDS            KanR: aminoglycoside phosphotransferase; aph(3')-Ia; confers resistance to kanamycin in bacteria or G418 (Geneticin®) in eukaryotes
   4156..4744    +  rep_origin     ori: high-copy-number ColE1/pMB1/pBR322/pUC origin of replication
>Addgene plasmid #63744 | pDONR221 Drs1 | depositor full sequence | sequence record 111455 | new full plasmid sequence
CTTTCCTGCGTTATCCCCTGATTCTGTGGATAACCGTATTACCGCCTTTGAGTGAGCTGATACCGCTCGC
CGCAGCCGAACGACCGAGCGCAGCGAGTCAGTGAGCGAGGAAGCGGAAGAGCGCCCAATACGCAAACCGC
CTCTCCCCGCGCGTTGGCCGATTCATTAATGCAGCTGGCACGACAGGTTTCCCGACTGGAAAGCGGGCAG
TGAGCGCAACGCAATTAATACGCGTACCGCTAGCCAGGAAGAGTTTGTAGAAACGCAAAAAGGCCATCCG
TCAGGATGGCCTTCTGCTTAGTTTGATGCCTGGCAGTTTATGGCGGGCGTCCTGCCCGCCACCCTCCGGG
CCGTTGCTTCACAACGTTCAAATCCGCTCCCGGCGGATTTGTCCTACTCAGGAGAGCGTTCACCGACAAA
CAACAGATAAAACGAAAGGCCCAGTCTTCCGACTGAGCCTTTCGTTTTATTTGATGCCTGGCAGTTCCCT
ACTCTCGCGTTAACGCTAGCATGGATGTTTTCCCAGTCACGACGTTGTAAAACGACGGCCAGTCTTAAGC
TCGGGCCCCAAATAATGATTTTATTTTGACTGATAGTGACCTGTTCGTTGCAACAAATTGATGAGCAATG
CTTTTTTATAATGCCAACTTTGTACAAAAAAGCAGGCTACAAAATGGTGGTAGGAACTAAAAAATACTCT
AATTTGGACTTTGTCCCTACAATCAGTGACAGTGAAGACGATGTTCCAATTCTAGATTCTTCTGATGACG
AAAAAGTCGAGGCTAAGAAGACTACGAAGAAGCGGAAGGGTAAGAATAACAAGAAAAAGGTTAGTGAGGG
GGATAACCTCGATGAGGATGTTCATGAGGACTTGGACGCGGGGTTTAAGTTTGATTTGGACGCCGATGAT
ACCACTTCGAACTTCCAAGGCTGGAACTTTCTAGCAGAGGGCGAGTCCAATAAGGACGATGCCGAAGCTT
TTGTGAAGAAGGACGTTGACTTGGATAAGATTATTAGAAGAAAAGGTGGGCTGGTGAAAATGGCCCATAT
TGATAGTAAACAAGAAGAAGAAACCGAGAAAGAAAAAGTAGAAAAAGAAAACGATAGCGACGATGAGGAA
TTAGCAATGGACGGGTTCGGTATGGGAGCTCCCATGAACAATGGAGACGAAAATCAGTCAGAAGAAGAAG
AAGAAGAGGAGGAAAAGGAAGAGGAAGAGGAGGAAGAGGAGGAACAAGAAGAGATGACGTTAGAAAAAGG
CGGCAAAGATGACGAAATAGATGAAGAAGACGATTCTGAAGAGGCAAAAGCCGATTTCTATGCGCCTGAA
ACTGAGGGAGATGAAGCTAAAAAGCAAATGTACGAAAATTTCAACAGTTTGTCTTTATCTCGTCCGGTTC
TTAAGGGCCTTGCAAGTTTGGGTTACGTCAAGCCTTCCCCTATTCAAAGCGCCACAATCCCCATTGCCTT
ATTGGGTAAAGACATCATTGCCGGTGCTGTGACTGGTTCCGGTAAGACTGCTGCGTTTATGATTCCCATA
ATCGAGCGTTTGTTGTATAAACCAGCCAAAATCGCTTCCACCAGAGTTATTGTTCTATTGCCCACTCGTG
AGTTAGCTATCCAAGTCGCTGACGTTGGTAAACAAATTGCACGTTTCGTCTCCGGTATAACCTTTGGTCT
GGCCGTTGGTGGTTTGAACTTGAGACAACAAGAACAAATGTTGAAATCTCGTCCGGACATCGTCATTGCT
ACCCCAGGTAGATTCATTGATCATATCAGGAACTCAGCAAGTTTTAATGTGGACTCAGTAGAGATTCTGG
TTATGGATGAAGCCGATAGAATGTTAGAAGAAGGTTTTCAAGATGAACTGAACGAAATTATGGGCCTATT
ACCAAGCAATAGACAGAACCTATTGTTTTCTGCTACAATGAACTCCAAAATTAAAAGTTTAGTTAGTCTT
TCTCTAAAAAAACCAGTAAGGATTATGATTGATCCTCCAAAGAAAGCTGCTACTAAGTTGACACAAGAAT
TCGTTCGTATTCGTAAAAGAGACCATTTGAAGCCTGCCTTGTTATTTAATTTGATTAGGAAATTGGATCC
AACGGGTCAAAAGAGGATTGTCGTTTTTGTGGCTAGAAAAGAAACTGCTCATAGGTTAAGGATTATCATG
GGTCTTTTAGGTATGAGTGTGGGTGAATTACACGGTTCTTTAACCCAAGAACAGCGTTTAGATTCCGTTA
ATAAATTCAAAAATTTGGAAGTTCCTGTACTTATCTGTACGGATTTGGCCTCCAGAGGTCTTGATATCCC
CAAGATTGAGGTTGTTATCAACTACGATATGCCCAAGAGTTATGAGATCTACCTGCATAGAGTTGGTCGT
ACCGCCAGAGCTGGTAGGGAAGGTCGTTCCGTCACCTTCGTCGGTGAATCATCTCAAGATAGAAGTATTG
TACGTGCTGCTATAAAGAGTGTAGAAGAAAATAAGTCCCTAACTCAAGGTAAAGCACTTGGTAGAAACGT
AGACTGGGTTCAAATCGAAGAAACAAACAAACTTGTTGAATCCATGAACGATACGATTGAAGATATTCTG
GTGGAAGAAAAGGAGGAGAAGGAAATATTAAGGGCTGAAATGCAATTAAGAAAGGGTGAAAATATGTTGA
AGCATAAAAAGGAAATCCAGGCAAGACCAAGAAGGACATGGTTCCAAAGCGAATCAGATAAGAAAAATTC
CAAAGTATTAGGTGCTTTATCAAGGAACAAGAAAGTCACTAACAGCAAAAAGAGAAAGCGTGAAGAAGCT
AAGGCAGATGGCAATGGTGCACGTTCTTATAGAAAAACCAAAACCGACCGTATTGCAGATCAAGAAAGAA
CTTTTAAAAAGCAGAAGAGTACAAATTCAAATAAGAAGAAGGGCTTCAAAAGCCGTAGGAACCCAGCTTT
CTTGTACAAAGTTGGCATTATAAGAAAGCATTGCTTATCAATTTGTTGCAACGAACAGGTCACTATCAGT
CAAAATAAAATCATTATTTGCCATCCAGCTGATATCCCCTATAGTGAGTCGTATTACATGGTCATAGCTG
TTTCCTGGCAGCTCTGGCCCGTGTCTCAAAATCTCTGATGTTACATTGCACAAGATAAAATAATATCATC
ATGAACAATAAAACTGTCTGCTTACATAAACAGTAATACAAGGGGTGTTATGAGCCATATTCAACGGGAA
ACGTCGAGGCCGCGATTAAATTCCAACATGGATGCTGATTTATATGGGTATAAATGGGCTCGCGATAATG
TCGGGCAATCAGGTGCGACAATCTATCGCTTGTATGGGAAGCCCGATGCGCCAGAGTTGTTTCTGAAACA
TGGCAAAGGTAGCGTTGCCAATGATGTTACAGATGAGATGGTCAGACTAAACTGGCTGACGGAATTTATG
CCTCTTCCGACCATCAAGCATTTTATCCGTACTCCTGATGATGCATGGTTACTCACCACTGCGATCCCCG
GAAAAACAGCATTCCAGGTATTAGAAGAATATCCTGATTCAGGTGAAAATATTGTTGATGCGCTGGCAGT
GTTCCTGCGCCGGTTGCATTCGATTCCTGTTTGTAATTGTCCTTTTAACAGCGATCGCGTATTTCGTCTC
GCTCAGGCGCAATCACGAATGAATAACGGTTTGGTTGATGCGAGTGATTTTGATGACGAGCGTAATGGCT
GGCCTGTTGAACAAGTCTGGAAAGAAATGCATAAACTTTTGCCATTCTCACCGGATTCAGTCGTCACTCA
TGGTGATTTCTCACTTGATAACCTTATTTTTGACGAGGGGAAATTAATAGGTTGTATTGATGTTGGACGA
GTCGGAATCGCAGACCGATACCAGGATCTTGCCATCCTATGGAACTGCCTCGGTGAGTTTTCTCCTTCAT
TACAGAAACGGCTTTTTCAAAAATATGGTATTGATAATCCTGATATGAATAAATTGCAGTTTCATTTGAT
GCTCGATGAGTTTTTCTAATCAGAATTGGTTAATTGGTTGTAACACTGGCAGAGCATTACGCTGACTTGA
CGGGACGGCGCAAGCTCATGACCAAAATCCCTTAACGTGAGTTACGCGTCGTTCCACTGAGCGTCAGACC
CCGTAGAAAAGATCAAAGGATCTTCTTGAGATCCTTTTTTTCTGCGCGTAATCTGCTGCTTGCAAACAAA
AAAACCACCGCTACCAGCGGTGGTTTGTTTGCCGGATCAAGAGCTACCAACTCTTTTTCCGAAGGTAACT
GGCTTCAGCAGAGCGCAGATACCAAATACTGTTCTTCTAGTGTAGCCGTAGTTAGGCCACCACTTCAAGA
ACTCTGTAGCACCGCCTACATACCTCGCTCTGCTAATCCTGTTACCAGTGGCTGCTGCCAGTGGCGATAA
GTCGTGTCTTACCGGGTTGGACTCAAGACGATAGTTACCGGATAAGGCGCAGCGGTCGGGCTGAACGGGG
GGTTCGTGCACACAGCCCAGCTTGGAGCGAACGACCTACACCGAACTGAGATACCTACAGCGTGAGCTAT
GAGAAAGCGCCACGCTTCCCGAAGGGAGAAAGGCGGACAGGTATCCGGTAAGCGGCAGGGTCGGAACAGG
AGAGCGCACGAGGGAGCTTCCAGGGGGAAACGCCTGGTATCTTTATAGTCCTGTCGGGTTTCGCCACCTC
TGACTTGAGCGTCGATTTTTGTGATGCTCGTCAGGGGGGCGGAGCCTATGGAAAAACGCCAGCAACGCGG
CCTTTTTACGGTTCCTGGCCTTTTGCTGGCCTTTTGCTCACATGTT
