>Addgene plasmid #63744 | pDONR221 Drs1 | addgene partial sequence | sequence record 111453 | M13pUC-Fwd 5'-CCCAGTCACGACGTTGTAAAACG-3'
CCAATATGATTTTATTTTGACTGATAGTGACCTGTTCGTTGCAACAAATTGATGAGCAATGCTTTTTTAT
AATGCCAACTTTGTACAAAAAAGCAGGCTACAAAATGGTGGTAGGAACTAAAAAATACTCTAATTTGGAC
TTTGTCCCTACAATCAGTGACAGTGAAGACGATGTTCCAATTCTAGATTCTTCTGATGACGAAAAAGTCG
AGGCTAAGAAGACTACGAAGAAGCGGAAGGGTAAGAATAACAAGAAAAAGGTTAGTGAGGGGGATAACCT
CGATGAGGATGTTCATGAGGACTTGGACGCGGGGTTTAAGTTTGATTTGGACGCCGATGATACCACTTCG
AACTTCCAAGGCTGGAACTTTCTAGCAGAGGGCGAGTCCAATAAGGACGATGCCGAAGCTTTTGTGAAGA
AGGACGTTGACTTGGATAAGATTATTAGAAGAAAAGGTGGGCTGGTGAAAATGGCCCATATTGATAGTAA
ACAAGAAGAAGAAACCGAGAAAGAAAAAGTAGAAAAAGAAAACGATAGCGACGATGAGGAATTAGCAATG
GACGGGTTCGGTATGGGAGCTCCCATGAACAATGGAGACGAAAATCAGTCAGAAGAAGAAGAAGAAGAGG
AGGAAAAGGAAGAGGAAGAGGAGGAAGAGGAGGAACAAGAAGAGATGACGTTAGAAAAAGGCGGCAAAGA
TGACGAAATAGATGAAGAAGACGATTCTGAAGAGGCAAAAGCCGATTTCTATGCGCCTGAAACTGAGGGA
GATGAAGCTAAAAAGCAAATGTACGAAAATTTCAACAGTTTGTCTTTATCTCGTCCGGTTCTTAAGGGCC
TTGCAAGTTTGGGTTACGTCAAGCCTTCCCCTATTCAAAGCGCCACAATCCCCATTGCCTTATTGGGTAA
AGACATCATTGCCGGTGCTGTGACTGGTTCCGGTAAGACTGCTGCGTTTATGATTCCCATAATCGAGCGT
TTGTTGTATAAACC
