>Addgene plasmid #63744 | pDONR221 Drs1 | addgene partial sequence | sequence record 111454 | M13-Rev 5'-CAGGAAACAGCTATGACC-3'
AGCTGGATGGCAAATAATGATTTTATTTTGACTGATAGTGACCTGTTCGTTGCAACAAATTGATAAGCAA
TGCTTTCTTATAATGCCAACTTTGTACAAGAAAGCTGGGTTCCTACGGCTTTTGAAGCCCTTCTTCTTAT
TTGAATTTGTACTCTTCTGCTTTTTAAAAGTTCTTTCTTGATCTGCAATACGGTCGGTTTTGGTTTTTCT
ATAAGAACGTGCACCATTGCCATCTGCCTTAGCTTCTTCACGCTTTCTCTTTTTGCTGTTAGTGACTTTC
TTGTTCCTTGATAAAGCACCTAATACTTTGGAATTTTTCTTATCTGATTCGCTTTGGAACCATGTCCTTC
TTGGTCTTGCCTGGATTTCCTTTTTATGCTTCAACATATTTTCACCCTTTCTTAATTGCATTTCAGCCCT
TAATATTTCCTTCTCCTCCTTTTCTTCCACCAGAATATCTTCAATCGTATCGTTCATGGATTCAACAAGT
TTGTTTGTTTCTTCGATTTGAACCCAGTCTACGTTTCTACCAAGTGCTTTACCTTGAGTTAGGGACTTAT
TTTCTTCTACACTCTTTATAGCAGCACGTACAATACTTCTATCTTGAGATGATTCACCGACGAAGGTGAC
GGAACGACCTTCCCTACCAGCTCTGGCGGTACGACCAACTCTATGCAGGTAGATCTCATAACTCTTGGGC
ATATCGTAGTTGATAACAACCTCAATCTTGGGGATATCAAGACCTCTGGAGGCCAAATCCGTACAGATAA
GTACAGGAACTTCCAAATTTTTGAATTTATTAACGGAATCTAAACGCTGTTCTTGGGTTAAAGAACCGTG
TAATTCACCCACACTCATACCTAAAAGACCCATGATAATCCTTAACCTATGAGCAGTTTCTTTTCTAGCC
ACAAAAACGACA
